>Addgene plasmid #244659 | CL20_mEGFP_FOidr_107 | addgene full sequence | sequence record 490780 | Addgene NGS Result
AAAAAAAATCTAACCTCAAGTCAAGGCTTTTCTATGGAATAAGGAATGGACAGCAGGGGGCTGTTTCATA
TACTGATGACCTCTTTATAGCCAACCTTTGTTCATGGCAGCCAGCATATGGGCATATGTTGCCAAACTCT
AAACCAAATACTCATTCTGATGTTTTAAATGATTTGCCCTCCCATATGTCCTTCCGAGTGAGAGACACAA
AAAATTCCAACACACTATTGCAATGAAAATAAATTTCCTTTATTAGCCAGAAGTCAGATGCTCAAGGGGC
TTCATGATGTCCCCATAATTTTTGGCAGAGGGAAAAAGATCTGCTAGCTCGAGCAGCTGAAGCTTTATTG
AGGCTTAAGCAGTGGGTTCCCTAGTTAGCCAGAGAGCTCCCAGGCTCAGATCTGGTCTAACCAGAGAGAC
CCAGTACAGGCAAAAAGCAGATCTTGTCTTCTTTGGGAGTGAATTAGCCCTTCCAGTCCCCCCTTTTCTT
TTAAAAAGTGGCTAAGATCTACAGCTGCCTTGTAAGTCATTGGTCTTAAAGGTACCGTAATCTTATCTAG
AACCGGTTCACTGTTGGTAGTTGCCGTATTGACCTTGGTCGTACCCATAAGGGCGCTGCTGTGGCGGCTG
CGGAGGTCCTGGTTGCGTAGGACGATAGCCACCGTACTGTTGTCCTTGGCCTTGGGGATAGTTTGGGTAT
TGCGGTCCGGGGCCGCCTTGAGAGGGCCCATAGCCTTGCTGTTGGCCAGGGTACCCCTGCTGTCCGGGAT
ACTGCTGCTGCTGGGGTGGATAGCCCTGCTGCGGTGGGGGTCCCTGGTACGCATCCTGTTGTTGGCCATA
TTGTGAGTTACCACCCTCATAGTAATGTTGACTACTATCTTCATACGGGCGGTCATAACCCTGTTCCGGA
TAACTCGGTTGCTGATACCCGTAGTCATTGTGACCATCGGGGTAGTATTGTTGGTTCATTCCTTCCGGAG
GACCCTGACCGCCATGACTGTATTGATCCCCATAATAGTCTTCTTGACCCGAATATTGTTGTGGAGGGCC
CTGCTGGGGTGGGCGGTAAGGCGGGATTTGGCGTTGCCCCATCATGTGATTACCCTGATTGACCTGCCCC
ATCATCCCCATTGGGGGCTGTTGACCCTGGTAGTGCTGGCCACCACCCTGGGGCATATTATACTGCTGAC
TTGGGGGCTGCTGATGCATCATCGGACCGGTGTTATATGCGGTCGGCATTGAAGAGAACGGTAAGCCTTG
GCTCAGAAGCGAAGGTGTTGCCACAGAAACGACAGGAGTAGTCAATGAATGCGTTGACTGGGACACTCCT
AAGCGCTGGGCGTTGTTCAGGTCCAGGTGATCCTCAGTAAGATGGTGCATTAAGCCTTTTCCCGCCTGTG
AGGTGATTACACGAAGGTCCGGTTTACGAGAGGGGGCACCTAACTGGGTGCTGTGAGTGGGCGGTGGCGG
CGACTTCGCGGGAATCACCTTGTTCAGGGAATTTCCATTGGCCACTGGAAGCAATCCAGGGGACGCGCGC
GCACTGACATAACCATTGCCAACCGGGCTCGGGCACGCACCGTTTGCGGAGTTCAAATCTCCTCCCAGCA
TGGCACCAGCAGACGCAGGACGCTGAGGAAGTCCAGGAGACACGCTATTGCGTTGTAAAGCCGGTTGTTG
AGGACTAAGCAGACGAGGGTCGGTAAGAGATGAGGTAACCAAACTGGGCGTTACTAAACTTCCGGAGGGA
TTGCTGAATTGCAAAGATGATTGGTTACTTACAGGAACTGTTACTGGCATAGCGAACCGGGAAGCGGCCG
CACTTCCCCCGGAGCCTCCGCTTCCGCCCTTGTACAGCTCGTCCATGCCGAGAGTGATCCCGGCGGCGGT
CACGAACTCCAGCAGGACCATGTGATCGCGCTTCTCGTTGGGGTCTTTGCTCAGCTTGGACTGGGTGCTC
AGGTAGTGGTTGTCGGGCAGCAGCACGGGGCCGTCGCCGATGGGGGTGTTCTGCTGGTAGTGGTCGGCGA
GCTGCACGCTGCCGTCCTCGATGTTGTGGCGGATCTTGAAGTTCACCTTGATGCCGTTCTTCTGCTTGTC
GGCCATGATATAGACGTTGTGGCTGTTGTAGTTGTACTCCAGCTTGTGCCCCAGGATGTTGCCGTCCTCC
TTGAAGTCGATGCCCTTCAGCTCGATGCGGTTCACCAGGGTGTCGCCCTCGAACTTCACCTCGGCGCGGG
TCTTGTAGTTGCCGTCGTCCTTGAAGAAGATGGTGCGCTCCTGGACGTAGCCTTCGGGCATGGCGGACTT
GAAGAAGTCGTGCTGCTTCATGTGGTCGGGGTAGCGGCTGAAGCACTGCACGCCGTAGGTCAGGGTGGTC
ACGAGGGTGGGCCAGGGCACGGGCAGCTTGCCGGTGGTGCAGATGAACTTCAGGGTCAGCTTGCCGTAGG
TGGCATCGCCCTCGCCCTCGCCGGACACGCTGAACTTGTGGCCGTTTACGTCGCCGTCCAGCTCGACCAG
GATGGGCACCACCCCGGTGAACAGCTCCTCGCCCTTGCTCACCATGGTGGCGACCGGTGGATCCCGGGCC
CGCGGTACCGTCGACTGCAGAATTCGGTTCACTAAACGAGCCCGGTTCACTAAACGAGCTCTGCTTATAT
AGACCTCCCACCGTACACGCCTACCGCCCATTTGCGTCAATGGGGCGGAGTTGTTACGACATTTTGGAAA
GTCCCGTTGATTTTGGTGCCAAAACAAACTCCCATTGACGTCAATGGGGTGGAGACTTGGAAATCCCCGT
GAGTCAAACCGCTATCCACGCCCATTGATGTACTGCCAAAACCGCATCACCATGGTAATAGCGATGACTA
ATACGTAGATGTACTGCCAAGTAGGAAAGTCCCATAAGGTCATGTACTGGGCATAATGCCAGGCGGGCCA
TTTACCGTCATTGACGTCAATAGGGGGCGTACTTGGCATATGATACACTTGATGTACTGCCAAGTGGGCA
GTTTACCGTAAATACTCCACCCATTGACGTCAATGGAAAGTCCCTATTGGCGTTACTATGGGAACATACG
TCATTATTGACGTCAATGGGCGGGGGTCGTTGGGCGGTCAGCCAGGCGGGCCATTTACCGTAAGTTATGT
AACGCGGAACTCCATATATGGGCTATGAACTAATGACCCCGTAATTGATTACTATTAATAACTAGCACGC
GTTCGAAGCTTGAGCTCGGTCCCCTCGGGGTTGGGAGGTGGGTCTGAAACGATAATGGTGAATATCCCTG
CCTAACTCTATTCACTATAGAAAGTACAGCAAAAACTATTCTTAAACCTACCAAGCCTCCTACTATCATT
ATGAATAATTTTATATACCACAGCCAATTTGTTATGTTAAACCAATTCCACAAACTTGCCCATTTATCTA
ATTCCAATAATTCTTGTTCATTCTTTTCTTGCTGGTTTTGCGATTCTTCAATTAAGGAGTGTATTAAGCT
TGTGTAATTGTTAATTTCTCTGTCCCACTCCATCCAGGTCGTGTGATTCCAAATCTGTTCCAGAGATTTA
TTACTCCAACTAGCATTCCAAGGCACAGCAGTGGTGCAAATGAGTTTTCCAGAGCAACCCCAAATCCCCA
GGAGCTGTTGATCCTTTAGGTATCTTTCCACAGCCAGGATTCTTGCCTGGAGCTGCTTGATGCCCCAGAC
TGTGAGTTGCAACAGATGCTGTTGCGCCTCAATAGCCCTCAGCAAATTGTTCTGCTGCTGCACTATACCA
GACAATAATTGTCTGGCCTGTACCGTCAGCGTCATTGACGCTGCGCCCATAGTGCTTCCTGCTGCTCCCA
AGAACCCAAGGAACAAAGCTCCTATTCCCACTGCTCTTTTTTCTCTCTGCACCACTCTTCTCTTTGCCTT
GGTGGGTGCTACTCCTAATGGTTCAATTTTTACTACTTTATATTTATATAATTCACTTCTCCAATTGTCC
CTCATATCTCCTCCTTATGGTGTTTTACTAAACTTTTCCATGTTCTAATCCTCATCCTGTCTACTTGCCA
CACAATCATCACCTGCCATCTGTTTTCCATAATCCCTAATGATCTTTGCTTTTCTTCTTGGCACTACTTT
TATGTCACTATTATCTTGTATTACTACTGCCCCTTCACCTTTCCAGAGGAGCTTTGCTGGTCCTTTCCAA
AGTGGATTTCTGCTGTCCCTGTAATAAACCCGAAAATTTTGAATTTTTGTAATTTGTTTTTGTAATTCTT
TAGTTTGTATGTCTGTTGCTATTATGTCTACTATTCTTTCCCCTGCACTGTACCCCCCAATCCCCCCTTT
TCTTTTAAAATTGTGGATGAATACTGCCATTTGTACTGCTGTCTTAAGATGTTCAGCCTGATCTCTTACC
TGTCCTATAATTTTCTTTAATTCTTTATTCATAGATTCTACTACTCCTTGACTTTGGGGATTGTAGGGAA
TTTCCAGGTCTGAAGATCCTGCTGCTTGCTGTGCTTTTTTCTTACTTTTGTTTTGCTCTTCCTCTATCTT
GTCTAAAGCTTCCTTGGTGTCTTTTATCTCTATCCTTTGATGCACACAATAGAGGGTTGCTACTGTATTA
TATAATGATCTAAGTTCTTCTGATCCTGTCTGAAGGGATGGTTGTAGCTGTCCCAGTATTTGTCTACAGC
CTTCTGATGTTTCTAACAGGCCAGTATTAACTGCGAATCGTTCTAGCTCCCTGCTTGCCCATACTATATG
TTTTAATTTATATTTTTTCTTTCCCCCTGGCCTTAACCGAATTTTTTCCCATCGCGATCTAATTCTCCCC
CGCTTAATACTGACGCTCTCGCACCCATCTCTCTCCTTCTAGCCTCCGCTAGTCAAAATTTTTGGCGTAC
TCACCAGTCGCCGCCCCTCGCCTCTTGCCGTGCGCGCTTCAGCAAGCCGAGTCCTGCGTCGAGAGAGCTC
CTCTGGTTTCCCTTTCGCTTTCAAGTCCCTGTTCGGGCGCCACTGCTAGAGATTTTCCACACTGACTAAA
AGGGTCTGAGGGATCTCTAGTTACCAGAGTCACACAACAGACGGGCACACACTACTTGAAGCACTCAAGG
CAAGCTTTATTGAGGCTTAAGCAGTGGGTTCCCTAGTTAGCCAGAGAGCTCCCAGGCTCAGATCTGGTCT
AACCAGAGAGACCCAGTACAGGCAAAAAGCAGCTGCTTATATGCAGGATCTGAGGGCTCGCCACTCCCCA
GTCCCGCCCAGGCCACGCCTCCCATGGTAATAGCGATGACTAATACGTAGATGTACTGCCAAGTAGGAAA
GTCCCATAAGGTCATGTACTGGGCATAATGCCAGGCGGGCCATTTACCGTCATTGACGTCAATAGGGGGC
GTACTTGGCATATGATACACTTGATGTACTGCCAAGTGGGCAGTTTACCGTAAATACTCCACCCATTGAC
GTCAATGGAAAGTCCCTATTGGCGTTACTATGGGAACATACGTCATTATTGACGTCAATGGGCGGGGGTC
GTTGGGCGGTCAGCCAGGCGGGCCATTTACCGTAAGTTATGTAACGCGGAACTCCATATATGGGCTATGA
ACTAATGACCCCGTAATTGATTACTATTAATAACTAGTCAATAATCAATGTCGACCCAGGTGGCACTTTT
CGGGGAAATGTGCGCGGAACCCCTATTTGTTTATTTTTCTAAATACATTCAAATATGTATCCGCTCATGA
GACAATAACCCTGATAAATGCTTCAATAATATTGAAAAAGGAAGAGTATGAGTATTCAACATTTCCGTGT
CGCCCTTATTCCCTTTTTTGCGGCATTTTGCCTTCCTGTTTTTGCTCACCCAGAAACGCTGGTGAAAGTA
AAAGATGCTGAAGATCAGTTGGGTGCACGAGTGGGTTACATCGAACTGGATCTCAACAGCGGTAAGATCC
TTGAGAGTTTTCGCCCCGAAGAACGTTTTCCAATGATGAGCACTTTTAAAGTTCTGCTATGTGGCGCGGT
ATTATCCCGTATTGACGCCGGGCAAGAGCAACTCGGTCGCCGCATACACTATTCTCAGAATGACTTGGTT
GAGTACTCACCAGTCACAGAAAAGCATCTTACGGATGGCATGACAGTAAGAGAATTATGCAGTGCTGCCA
TAACCATGAGTGATAACACTGCGGCCAACTTACTTCTGACAACGATCGGAGGACCGAAGGAGCTAACCGC
TTTTTTGCACAACATGGGGGATCATGTAACTCGCCTTGATCGTTGGGAACCGGAGCTGAATGAAGCCATA
CCAAACGACGAGCGTGACACCACGATGCCTGTAGCAATGGCAACAACGTTGCGCAAACTATTAACTGGCG
AACTACTTACTCTAGCTTCCCGGCAACAATTAATAGACTGGATGGAGGCGGATAAAGTTGCAGGACCACT
TCTGCGCTCGGCCCTTCCGGCTGGCTGGTTTATTGCTGATAAATCTGGAGCCGGTGAGCGTGGGTCTCGC
GGTATCATTGCAGCACTGGGGCCAGATGGTAAGCCCTCCCGTATCGTAGTTATCTACACGACGGGGAGTC
AGGCAACTATGGATGAACGAAATAGACAGATCGCTGAGATAGGTGCCTCACTGATTAAGCATTGGTAACT
GTCAGACCAAGTTTACTCATATATACTTTAGATTGATTTAAAACTTCATTTTTAATTTAAAAGGATCTAG
GTGAAGATCCTTTTTGATAATCTCATGACCAAAATCCCTTAACGTGAGTTTTCGTTCCACTGAGCGTCAG
ACCCCGTAGAAAAGATCAAAGGATCTTCTTGAGATCCTTTTTTTCTGCGCGTAATCTGCTGCTTGCAAAC
AAAAAAACCACCGCTACCAGCGGTGGTTTGTTTGCCGGATCAAGAGCTACCAACTCTTTTTCCGAAGGTA
ACTGGCTTCAGCAGAGCGCAGATACCAAATACTGTTCTTCTAGTGTAGCCGTAGTTAGGCCACCACTTCA
AGAACTCTGTAGCACCGCCTACATACCTCGCTCTGCTAATCCTGTTACCAGTGGCTGCTGCCAGTGGCGA
TAAGTCGTGTCTTACCGGGTTGGACTCAAGACGATAGTTACCGGATAAGGCGCAGCGGTCGGGCTGAACG
GGGGGTTCGTGCACACAGCCCAGCTTGGAGCGAACGACCTACACCGAACTGAGATACCTACAGCGTGAGC
TATGAGAAAGCGCCACGCTTCCCGAAGGGAGAAAGGCGGACAGGTATCCGGTAAGCGGCAGGGTCGGAAC
AGGAGAGCGCACGAGGGAGCTTCCAGGGGGAAACGCCTGGTATCTTTATAGTCCTGTCGGGTTTCGCCAC
CTCTGACTTGAGCGTCGATTTTTGTGATGCTCGTCAGGGGGGCGGAGCCTATGGAAAAACGCCAGCAACG
CGGCCTTTTTACGGTTCCTGGCCTTTTGCTGGCCTTTTGCTCACATGTTCTTTCCTGCGTTATCCCCTGA
TTCTGTGGATAACCGTATTACCGCCTTTGAGTGAGCTGATACCGCTCGCCGCAGCCGAACGACCGAGCGC
AGCGAGTCAGTGAGCGAGGAAGCGGAAGAGCGCCCAATACGCAAACCGCCTCTCCCCGCGCGTTGGCCGA
TTCATTAATGCAGCGGATCCAGACATGATAAGATACATTGATGAGTTTGGACAAACCACAACTAGAATGC
AGTGAAAAAAATGCTTTATTTGTGAAATTTGTGATGCTATTGCTTTATTTGTAACCATTATAAGCTGCAA
TAAACAAGTTAGCTTTTTGCAAAAGCCTAGGCCTCCAAAAAAGCCTCCTCACTACTTCTGGAATAGCTCA
GAGGCCGAGGCGGCCTCGGCCTCTGCATAAATAAAAAAAATTAGTCAGCCATGGGGCGGAGAATGGGCGG
AACTGGGCGGAGTTAGGGGCGGGATGGGCGGAGTTAGGGGCGGGACTATGGTTGCTGACTAATTGAGATG
CGGATCCGCTGGCACGACAGGTTTCCCGACTGGAAAGCGGGCAGTGAGCGCAACGCAATTAATGTGAGTT
AGCTCACTCATTAGGCACCCCAGGCTTTACACTTTATGCTTCCGGCTCGTATGTTGTGTGGAATTGTGAG
CGGATAACAATTTCACACAGGAAACAGCTATGACCATGATTACGCCAAGCTTGGGCTGCAGGTCGAGGGA
TCTCCATAAGAGAAGAGGGACAGCTATGACTGGGAGTAGTCAGGAGAGGAGGAAAAATCTGGCTAGTAAA
ACATGTAAGGAAAATTTTAGGGATGTTAAAGAAAAAAATAACACAAAACAAAATAT
Features (pLannotate 1.2.2; 30 found; start..end, strand, type, name):
    199..254     -  polyA_signal   β-globin poly(A) signal: rabbit β-globin polyadenylation signal (Gil and Proudfoot, 1987)
    340..475     -  LTR            3' LTR (ΔU3) (fragment): self-inactivating 3' long terminal repeat (LTR) from HIV-1
    477..545     -  CDS            nef (fragment): NEF_HV1Z2 - Experimental evidence at protein level: Swiss-Prot protein existence level 1. Extracellular Nef protein targets CD4(+) T-lymphocytes for apoptosis by interacting with CXCR4 surface receptors. From Human immunodeficiency virus type 1 group M subtype D (isolate Z2/CDC-Z34) (HIV-1).
    571..1266    -  CDS            SS18 (fragment): SSXT_HUMAN - Also known as SSXT, SYT. Experimental evidence at protein level: Swiss-Prot protein existence level 1. Appears to function synergistically with RBM14 as a transcriptional coactivator. Isoform 1 and isoform 2 function in nuclear receptor coactivation. Isoform 1 and isoform 2 function in general transcriptional coactivation. Component of SWI/SNF chromatin remodeling subcomplex GBAF that carries out key enzymatic activities, changing chromatin structure by altering DNA-histone contacts within a nucleosome in an ATP-dependent manner (PubMed:29374058). From Homo sapiens (Human).
   1171..1815    -  CDS            Mef2d (fragment): MEF2D_RAT - Experimental evidence at protein level: Swiss-Prot protein existence level 1. Transcriptional activator which binds specifically to the MEF2 element, 5'-YTA[AT](4)TAR-3', found in numerous muscle-specific, growth factor- and stress-induced genes. Mediates cellular functions not only in skeletal and cardiac muscle development, but also in neuronal differentiation and survival. Plays diverse roles in the control of cell growth, survival and apoptosis via p38 MAPK signaling in muscle-specific and/or growth factor-related transcription. Plays a critical role in the regulation of neuron
   1849..2565    -  CDS            mEGFP: mEGFP is a basic (constitutively fluorescent) green fluorescent protein published in 2002, derived from Aequorea victoria. It has moderate acid sensitivity.
   2579..2616    -  misc_feature   MCS (fragment): multiple cloning site
   2615..2631    -  promoter       tight TRE promoter (fragment): Tet-responsive promoter PTight, consisting of seven tet operator sequences followed by the minimal CMV promoter
   2647..2850    -  promoter       CMV promoter: human cytomegalovirus (CMV) immediate early promoter
   2851..3154    -  enhancer       CMV enhancer: human cytomegalovirus immediate early enhancer
   3222..3238    -  misc_feature   MCS (fragment): multiple cloning site
   3238..3263    -  CDS            Rev (fragment): human immunodeficiency virus 1 (HIV-1) Rev protein; rev; enhances nuclear export of unspliced and incompletely spliced viral mRNAs
   3640..3873    -  misc_feature   RRE: The Rev response element (RRE) of HIV-1 allows for Rev-dependent mRNA export from the nucleus to the cytoplasm.
   4007..4090    -  CDS            vif (fragment): VIF_HV1BR - Experimental evidence at protein level: Swiss-Prot protein existence level 1. Counteracts the innate antiviral activity of host APOBEC3F and APOBEC3G. Forms a complex with host APOBEC3F and APOBEC3G thus preventing the entry of these lethally hypermutating enzymes into progeny virions. Recruits an active E3 ubiquitin ligase complex composed of elongin BC, CUL5, and RBX2 to induce polyubiquitination of APOBEC3G and APOBEC3F. In turn, they are directed to the 26S proteasome for degradation. Vif interaction with APOBEC3G also blocks its cytidine deaminase activity in a proteasome-inde
   4233..4350    -  misc_feature   cPPT/CTS: central polypurine tract and central termination sequence of HIV-1
   4499..4858    -  CDS            HIV-1 gag (fragment): gag protein from human immunodeficiency virus 1; gag
   4842..4967    -  misc_feature   HIV-1 Ψ: packaging signal of human immunodeficiency virus type 1
   5014..5271    -  LTR            5' LTR (truncated): truncated 5' long terminal repeat (LTR) from HIV-1
   5273..5652    -  enhancer       CMV enhancer: human cytomegalovirus immediate early enhancer
   5683..5787    +  promoter       AmpR promoter: bla
   5788..6648    +  CDS            AmpR: β-lactamase; bla; confers resistance to ampicillin, carbenicillin, and related antibiotics
   6819..7407    +  rep_origin     ori: high-copy-number ColE1/pMB1/pBR322/pUC origin of replication
   7590..7644    +  CDS            lacI (fragment): lac repressor; lacI; The lac repressor binds to the lac operator to inhibit transcription in E. coli. This inhibition can be relieved by adding lactose or isopropyl-β-D-thiogalactopyranoside (IPTG).
   7646..7780    -  polyA_signal   SV40 poly(A) signal: SV40 polyadenylation signal
   7800..7935    -  rep_origin     SV40 ori: SV40 origin of replication
   7959..7981    -  promoter       SV40 promoter (fragment): SV40 enhancer and early promoter
   7988..8027    +  CDS            lacI (fragment): lac repressor; lacI; The lac repressor binds to the lac operator to inhibit transcription in E. coli. This inhibition can be relieved by adding lactose or isopropyl-β-D-thiogalactopyranoside (IPTG).
   8040..8061    +  protein_bind   CAP binding site: CAP binding activates transcription in the presence of cAMP. E. coli catabolite activator protein
   8076..8106    +  promoter       lac promoter: promoter for the E. coli lac operon
   8114..8130    +  protein_bind   lac operator: The lac repressor binds to the lac operator to inhibit transcription in E. coli. This inhibition can be relieved by adding lactose or isopropyl-β-D-thiogalactopyranoside (IPTG). lac repressor encoded by lacI
