[The description below was written by a language model from this plasmid's Addgene catalogue record and pLannotate feature annotations shown in this document.]
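Description:
CL20_mEGFP_FOidr_107 is an 8.3 kb mammalian expression plasmid built on the CL20 backbone. The catalogue lists it only as a mammalian expression vector, but the feature table shows the architecture of a self-inactivating HIV-1 lentiviral transfer vector. A CMV enhancer fused to a truncated 5' LTR drives the genomic transcript. This is followed by the Ψ packaging signal with a partial gag sequence, the cPPT/CTS, the Rev response element, and a U3-deleted 3' LTR backed by a rabbit β-globin polyadenylation signal. Short vif, rev and nef matches are residual HIV-1 sequence rather than functional genes. In bacteria the plasmid is maintained by a high-copy ColE1/pUC-type origin and selected with ampicillin through β-lactamase. The depositor propagates it in a recombination-deficient strain, a common choice for LTR-containing vectors. The backbone also carries an SV40 origin and poly(A) signal and remnants of the lac regulatory region. No mammalian selection marker is annotated.

The payload sits between the RRE and the 3' LTR and is expressed from an internal CMV enhancer/promoter. It encodes monomeric EGFP fused to the N-terminus of FOidr_107, an unmutated intrinsically disordered region taken from the human fusion protein MEF2D_SS18. The depositor comment suggests this corresponds to residues 140–551 of the fusion. Consistent with this, the annotation detects adjoining MEF2D and SS18 coding fragments directly downstream of mEGFP; the MEF2D portion is matched to the rat ortholog entry, although the record gives the insert species as human. The construct is intended to express the fluorescently tagged IDR in mammalian cells. The associated publication concerns protein condensate formation and its links to RNA biology, so visualising the IDR's localisation and condensate behaviour is the likely use.
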