Addgene plasmid #244659: CL20_mEGFP_FOidr_107
Purpose: Express mEGFP-tagged intrinsically disordered protein (IDR), FOidr_107, derived from human fusion protein MEF2D_SS18
Depositing lab: Richard Kriwacki. Depositing organization: St. Jude Children's Research Hospital. Publication: Proteome-wide computational analyses reveal links between protein condensate formation and RNA biology. Maiti S, Tripathi S, Baggett DW, Phillips AH, Park CG, Wang J, Wahiduzzaman, Freyaldenhoven WT, Kinger S, Pioso BJ, Bollinger JC, Somjee R, Lang B, Babu MM, Kriwacki RW. Sci Adv. 2025 Dec 5;11(49):eady1420. doi: 10.1126/sciadv.ady1420. Epub 2025 Dec 3. PubMed 41337585.
Backbone
  Vector backbone: CL20
  Vector type: Mammalian Expression
Growth in bacteria
  Bacterial resistance: Ampicillin, 100 μg/mL
  Growth temperature: 37°C
  Growth strain: NEB Stable
  Copy number: High Copy
Gene/Insert
  Gene/Insert name: FOidr_107
  Species: H. sapiens (human)
  Mutation: Unmutated
  Tag / fusion protein: monomeric EGFP (N terminal on insert)
  Cloning method: Restriction Enzyme; 5′ cloning site Unknown (unknown if destroyed)
Terms and licenses: Academic/Nonprofit Terms; Industry Terms: Not Available to Industry
Depositor comments: MEF2D_SS18_140_551
How to cite: CL20_mEGFP_FOidr_107 was a gift from Richard Kriwacki (Addgene plasmid # 244659 ; http://n2t.net/addgene:244659 ; RRID:Addgene_244659)
